Addgene plasmid #80581: pDGE79
Purpose: recipient plasmid [multiplexing, nickase]; pPcUbi:Cas9 D10A, BASTA
Depositing lab: Johannes Stuttmann. Depositing organization: Martin-Luther-Universitaet Halle-Wittenberg, Faculty of Medicine. Publication: Generation of chromosomal deletions in dicotyledonous plants employing a user-friendly genome editing toolkit. Ordon J, Gantner J, Kemna J, Schwalgun L, Reschke M, Streubel J, Boch J, Stuttmann J. Plant J. 2016 Aug 31. doi: 10.1111/tpj.13319. PubMed 27579989.
Backbone
  Vector backbone: pVM_BGW
  Backbone manufacturer: 6800
  Total vector size (bp): 15400
  Vector type: Plant Expression, CRISPR
Growth in bacteria
  Bacterial resistance: Chloramphenicol and Spectinomycin, 25 & 50 μg/mL
  Growth temperature: 37°C
  Growth strain: ccdB Survival
  Copy number: High Copy
Gene/Insert 1
  Gene/Insert name: pnos:PAT-tnos (alt name: BASTA resistance, plant selectable)
  Species: E. coli
  Insert size (bp): 1800
Gene/Insert 2
  Gene/Insert name: pPcUbi:Cas9 D10A-tnos (alt name: Cas9 nickase)
  Species: Streptococcus pyogenes
  Insert size (bp): 5300
  Mutation: D10A
Gene/Insert 3
  Gene/Insert name: BsaI-ccdB_CmR-BsaI (alt name: dummy)
  Insert size (bp): 1500
Terms and licenses: Academic/Nonprofit Terms; Industry Terms: Not Available to Industry
How to cite: pDGE79 was a gift from Johannes Stuttmann (Addgene plasmid # 80581 ; http://n2t.net/addgene:80581 ; RRID:Addgene_80581)
