[The description below was written by a language model from this plasmid's Addgene catalogue record and pLannotate feature annotations shown in this document.]
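Description:
pDGE79 is a roughly 15.4 kb binary T-DNA vector for plant genome editing, built on the pVM_BGW backbone and designed as a recipient plasmid for multiplexed guide RNA assemblies with a Cas9 nickase. Outside the T-DNA borders it carries a high-copy ColE1/pBR322-type origin with the bom mobilisation region for propagation in E. coli. It also carries the pVS1 oriV with RepA and StaA, which support replication and stable maintenance in Agrobacterium. Bacterial selection relies on the aadA spectinomycin/streptomycin resistance gene. In the unloaded state it also relies on the chloramphenicol resistance gene in the dummy cassette. Because that cassette also encodes the CcdB toxin, the empty vector has to be maintained in a ccdB-tolerant strain.

Between the nopaline-type left and right border repeats lie three modules. Next to the left border, a NOS promoter drives the bar/PAT phosphinothricin acetyltransferase gene with a NOS terminator, giving BASTA (glufosinate) selection of transformed plants. The catalogue lists this insert's species as E. coli, whereas the annotation identifies the gene as derived from Streptomyces hygroscopicus. The second module is Streptococcus pyogenes Cas9 carrying the D10A mutation, which inactivates the RuvC domain so the enzyme nicks one strand rather than making double-strand breaks. The record states that it is expressed from the pPcUbi (ubiquitin) promoter, which the feature table does not annotate. The catalogue names a nos terminator for this cassette, but the annotation shows an OCS terminator downstream of Cas9. The third module is a BsaI-flanked ccdB/CmR dummy. Golden Gate-type cloning replaces it with arrays of guide RNA expression units, and loss of ccdB counterselects against unloaded plasmid. Loaded derivatives are intended for editing in dicotyledonous plants, including paired-nick strategies.
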