Features (pLannotate 1.2.2; 22 found; start..end, strand, type, name):
     59..218     +  polyA_signal   CaMV poly(A) signal (fragment): cauliflower mosaic virus polyadenylation signal
    302..326     +  misc_feature   RB T-DNA repeat: right border repeat from nopaline C58 T-DNA
    666..1067    +  CDS            Y4CG_SINFN (fragment): Protein inferred from homology: Swiss-Prot protein existence level 3. From Sinorhizobium fredii (strain NBRC 101917 / NGR234).
   1627..2256    +  CDS            pVS1 StaA: stability protein from the Pseudomonas plasmid pVS1 (Heeb et al., 2000)
   2689..3757    +  CDS            pVS1 RepA (fragment): replication protein from the Pseudomonas plasmid pVS1 (Heeb et al., 2000)
   3823..4017    +  rep_origin     pVS1 oriV: origin of replication for the Pseudomonas plasmid pVS1 (Heeb et al., 2000)
   4220..4259    +  CDS            rop (fragment): Rop protein, which maintains plasmids at low copy number; rop
   4361..4501    +  misc_feature   bom: basis of mobility region from pBR322
   4687..5275    -  rep_origin     ori: high-copy-number ColE1/pMB1/pBR322/pUC origin of replication
   5519..6306    -  CDS            SmR (fragment): aminoglycoside adenylyltransferase (Murphy, 1985); aadA; confers resistance to spectinomycin and streptomycin
   6317..6373    -  CDS            GmR (fragment): gentamycin acetyltransferase; aacC1; confers resistance to gentamycin
   6463..6600    +  CDS            int (fragment): INT2_ECOLX - Protein inferred from homology: Swiss-Prot protein existence level 3. Putative integrase believed to be involved in the insertion of antibiotic resistance genes into plasmids and transposons. From Escherichia coli.
   6838..6862    +  misc_feature   LB T-DNA repeat: left border repeat from nopaline C58 T-DNA
   6905..7157    -  terminator     NOS terminator: nopaline synthase terminator and poly(A) signal
   7180..7728    -  CDS            bar: PAT_STRHY - Experimental evidence at protein level: Swiss-Prot protein existence level 1. Inactivates phosphinothricin (PPT) by transfer of an acetyl group from acetyl CoA. Can also acetylate demethylphosphinothricin but not PTT or glutamate. This enzyme is an effector of phosphinothricin tripeptide (PTT or bialaphos) resistance. From Streptomyces hygroscopicus. Introduced by genetic manipulation and expressed in glufosinate-tolerant maize by Dekalb Genetics.
   7771..7950    -  promoter       NOS promoter: nopaline synthase promoter
   8044..8751    -  terminator     OCS terminator: octopine synthase terminator
   8795..12898   -  CDS            Cas9: Cas9 (Csn1) endonuclease from the Streptococcus pyogenes Type II CRISPR/Cas system generates RNA-guided double strand breaks in DNA
  13936..14038   +  promoter       cat promoter: promoter of the E. coli cat gene encoding chloramphenicol acetyltransferase
  14039..14698   +  CDS            CmR: chloramphenicol acetyltransferase; cat; confers resistance to chloramphenicol
  14877..15035   +  CDS            ccdA (fragment): CCDA_ECO57 - Also known as H, letA. Experimental evidence at protein level: Swiss-Prot protein existence level 1. Antitoxin component of a type II toxin-antitoxin (TA) system which inhibits the post-segregational killing (PSK) of plasmid-free cells, also referred to as a plasmid addiction system. Binds to and blocks the activity of CcdB; will also remove bound CcdB protein from the CcdB-GyrA complex by forming a CcdA-CcdB complex, a process termed rejuvenation. Functions as a transcriptional corepressor for the ccdAB operon, repression also requires CcdB (By similarity). From Escherichia coli
  15040..15342   +  CDS            ccdB: CCDB_ECOLI - Also known as G, letB, letD. Experimental evidence at protein level: Swiss-Prot protein existence level 1. Toxic component of a type II toxin-antitoxin (TA) system, functioning in plasmid maintainence. Responsible for the post- segregational killing (PSK) of plasmid-free cells, also referred to as a plasmid addiction system. Half-life of over 2 hours. Cell killing by CcdB is accompanied by filamentation, defects in chromosome and plasmid segregation, defects in cell division, formation of anucleate cells, decreased DNA synthesis and plasmid loss. Interferes with the activity of DN
>Addgene plasmid #80581 | pDGE79 | depositor full sequence | sequence record 151858 | pDGE79 sequence 15385 bps
CCATGCTAGAGTCCGCAAAAATCACCAGTCTCTCTCTACAAATCTATCTCTCTCTATTTTTCTCCAGAAT
AATGTGTGAGTAGTTCCCAGATAAGGGAATTAGGGTTCTTATAGGGTTTCGCTCATGTGTTGAGCATATA
AGAAACCCTTAGTATGTATTTGTATTTGTAAAATACTTCTATCAATAAAATTTCTAATTCCTAAAACCAA
AATCCAGTGACCTGCAGGCATGCGACGTCGAGCTTAGCTTGAGCTTGGATCAGATTGTCGTTTCCCGCCT
TCAGTTTAAACTATCAGTGTTTGACAGGATATATTGGCGGGTAAACCTAAGAGAAAAGAGCGTTTATTAG
AATAATCGGATATTTAAAAGGGCGTGAAAAGGTTTATCCGTTCGTCCATTTGTATGTGCATGCCAACCAC
AGGGTTCCCCTCGGGATCAAAGTACTTTGATCCAACCCCTCCGCTGCTATAGTGCAGTCGGCTTCTGACG
TTCAGTGCAGCCGTCTTCTGAAAACGACATGTCGCACAAGTCCTAAGTTACGCGACAGGCTGCCGCCCTG
CCCTTTTCCTGGCGTTTTCTTGTCGCGTGTTTTAGTCGCATAAAGTAGAATACTTGCGACTAGAACCGGA
GACATTACGCCATGAACAAGAGCGCCGCCGCTGGCCTGCTGGGCTATGCCCGCGTCAGCACCGACGACCA
GGACTTGACCAACCAACGGGCCGAACTGCACGCGGCCGGCTGCACCAAGCTGTTTTCCGAGAAGATCACC
GGCACCAGGCGCGACCGCCCGGAGCTGGCCAGGATGCTTGACCACCTACGCCCTGGCGACGTTGTGACAG
TGACCAGGCTAGACCGCCTGGCCCGCAGCACCCGCGACCTACTGGACATTGCCGAGCGCATCCAGGAGGC
CGGCGCGGGCCTGCGTAGCCTGGCAGAGCCGTGGGCCGACACCACCACGCCGGCCGGCCGCATGGTGTTG
ACCGTGTTCGCCGGCATTGCCGAGTTCGAGCGTTCCCTAATCATCGACCGCACCCGGAGCGGGCGCGAGG
CCGCCAAGGCCCGAGGCGTGAAGTTTGGCCCCCGCCCTACCCTCACCCCGGCACAGATCGCGCACGCCCG
CGAGCTGATCGACCAGGAAGGCCGCACCGTGAAAGAGGCGGCTGCACTGCTTGGCGTGCATCGCTCGACC
CTGTACCGCGCACTTGAGCGCAGCGAGGAAGTGACGCCCACCGAGGCCAGGCGGCGCGGTGCCTTCCGTG
AGGACGCATTGACCGAGGCCGACGCCCTGGCGGCCGCCGAGAATGAACGCCAAGAGGAACAAGCATGAAA
CCGCACCAGGACGGCCAGGACGAACCGTTTTTCATTACCGAAGAGATCGAGGCGGAGATGATCGCGGCCG
GGTACGTGTTCGAGCCGCCCGCGCACGTCTCAACCGTGCGGCTGCATGAAATCCTGGCCGGTTTGTCTGA
TGCCAAGCTGGCGGCCTGGCCGGCCAGCTTGGCCGCTGAAGAAACCGAGCGCCGCCGTCTAAAAAGGTGA
TGTGTATTTGAGTAAAACAGCTTGCGTCATGCGGTCGCTGCGTATATGATGCGATGAGTAAATAAACAAA
TACGCAAGGGGAACGCATGAAGGTTATCGCTGTACTTAACCAGAAAGGCGGGTCAGGCAAGACGACCATC
GCAACCCATCTAGCCCGCGCCCTGCAACTCGCCGGGGCCGATGTTCTGTTAGTCGATTCCGATCCCCAGG
GCAGTGCCCGCGATTGGGCGGCCGTGCGGGAAGATCAACCGCTAACCGTTGTCGGCATCGACCGCCCGAC
GATTGACCGCGACGTGAAGGCCATCGGCCGGCGCGACTTCGTAGTGATCGACGGAGCGCCCCAGGCGGCG
GACTTGGCTGTGTCCGCGATCAAGGCAGCCGACTTCGTGCTGATTCCGGTGCAGCCAAGCCCTTACGACA
TATGGGCCACCGCCGACCTGGTGGAGCTGGTTAAGCAGCGCATTGAGGTCACGGATGGAAGGCTACAAGC
GGCCTTTGTCGTGTCGCGGGCGATCAAAGGCACGCGCATCGGCGGTGAGGTTGCCGAGGCGCTGGCCGGG
TACGAGCTGCCCATTCTTGAGTCCCGTATCACGCAGCGCGTGAGCTACCCAGGCACTGCCGCCGCCGGCA
CAACCGTTCTTGAATCAGAACCCGAGGGCGACGCTGCCCGCGAGGTCCAGGCGCTGGCCGCTGAAATTAA
ATCAAAACTCATTTGAGTTAATGAGGTAAAGAGAAAATGAGCAAAAGCACAAACACGCTAAGTGCCGGCC
GTCCGAGCGCACGCAGCAGCAAGGCTGCAACGTTGGCCAGCCTGGCAGACACGCCAGCCATGAAGCGGGT
CAACTTTCAGTTGCCGGCGGAGGATCACACCAAGCTGAAGATGTACGCGGTACGCCAAGGCAAGACCATT
ACCGAGCTGCTATCTGAATACATCGCGCAGCTACCAGAGTAAATGAGCAAATGAATAAATGAGTAGATGA
ATTTTAGCGGCTAAAGGAGGCGGCATGGAAAATCAAGAACAACCAGGCACCGACGCCGTGGAATGCCCCA
TGTGTGGAGGAACGGGCGGTTGGCCAGGCGTAAGCGGCTGGGTTGTCTGCCGGCCCTGCAATGGCACTGG
AACCCCCAAGCCCGAGGAATCGGCGTGACGGTCGCAAACCATCCGGCCCGGTACAAATCGGCGCGGCGCT
GGGTGATGACCTGGTGGAGAAGTTGAAGGCCGCGCAGGCCGCCCAGCGGCAACGCATCGAGGCAGAAGCA
CGCCCCGGTGAATCGTGGCAAGCGGCCGCTGATCGAATCCGCAAAGAATCCCGGCAACCGCCGGCAGCCG
GTGCGCCGTCGATTAGGAAGCCGCCCAAGGGCGACGAGCAACCAGATTTTTTCGTTCCGATGCTCTATGA
CGTGGGCACCCGCGATAGTCGCAGCATCATGGACGTGGCCGTTTTCCGTCTGTCGAAGCGTGACCGACGA
GCTGGCGAGGTGATCCGCTACGAGCTTCCAGACGGGCACGTAGAGGTTTCCGCAGGGCCGGCCGGCATGG
CCAGTGTGTGGGATTACGACCTGGTACTGATGGCGGTTTCCCATCTAACCGAATCCATGAACCGATACCG
GGAAGGGAAGGGAGACAAGCCCGGCCGCGTGTTCCGTCCACACGTTGCGGACGTACTCAAGTTCTGCCGG
CGAGCCGATGGCGGAAAGCAGAAAGACGACCTGGTAGAAACCTGCATTCGGTTAAACACCACGCACGTTG
CCATGCAGCGTACGAAGAAGGCCAAGAACGGCCGCCTGGTGACGGTATCCGAGGGTGAAGCCTTGATTAG
CCGCTACAAGATCGTAAAGAGCGAAACCGGGCGGCCGGAGTACATCGAGATCGAGCTAGCTGATTGGATG
TACCGCGAGATCACAGAAGGCAAGAACCCGGACGTGCTGACGGTTCACCCCGATTACTTTTTGATCGATC
CCGGCATCGGCCGTTTTCTCTACCGCCTGGCACGCCGCGCCGCAGGCAAGGCAGAAGCCAGATGGTTGTT
CAAGACGATCTACGAACGCAGTGGCAGCGCCGGAGAGTTCAAGAAGTTCTGTTTCACCGTGCGCAAGCTG
ATCGGGTCAAATGACCTGCCGGAGTACGATTTGAAGGAGGAGGCGGGGCAGGCTGGCCCGATCCTAGTCA
TGCGCTACCGCAACCTGATCGAGGGCGAAGCATCCGCCGGTTCCTAATGTACGGAGCAGATGCTAGGGCA
AATTGCCCTAGCAGGGGAAAAAGGTCGAAAAGGTGTCTTTCCTGTGGATAGCACGTACATTGGGAACCCA
AAGCCGTACATTGGGAACCGGAACCCGTACATTGGGAACCCAAAGCCGTACATTGGGAACCGGTCACACA
TGTAAGTGACTGATATAAAAGAGAAAAAAGGCGATTTTTCCGCCTAAAACTCTTTAAAACTTATTAAAAC
TCTTAAAACCCGCCTGGCCTGTGCATAACTGTCTGGCCAGCGCACAGCCGAAGAGCTGCAAAAAGCGCCT
ACCCTTCGGTCGCTGCGCTCCCTACGCCCCGCCGCTTCGCGTCGGCCTATCGCGGCCGCTGGCCGCTCAA
AAATGGCTGGCCTACGGCCAGGCAATCTACCAGGGCGCGGACAAGCCGCGCCGTCGCCACTCGACCGCCG
GCGCCCACATCAAGGCACCCTGCCTCGCGCGTTTCGGTGATGACGGTGAAAACCTCTGACACATGCAGCT
CCCGGAGACGGTCACAGCTTGTCTGTAAGCGGATGCCGGGAGCAGACAAGCCCGTCAGGGCGCGTCAGCG
GGTGTTGGCGGGTGTCGGGGCGCAGCCATGACCCAGTCACGTAGCGATAGCGGAGTGTATACTGGCTTAA
CTATGCGGCATCAGAGCAGATTGTACTGAGAGTGCACCATATGCGGTGTGAAATACCGCACAGATGCGTA
AGGAGAAAATACCGCATCAGGCGCTCTTCCGCTTCCTCGCTCACTGACTCGCTGCGCTCGGTCGTTCGGC
TGCGGCGAGCGGTATCAGCTCACTCAAAGGCGGTAATACGGTTATCCACAGAATCAGGGGATAACGCAGG
AAAGAACATGTGAGCAAAAGGCCAGCAAAAGGCCAGGAACCGTAAAAAGGCCGCGTTGCTGGCGTTTTTC
CATAGGCTCCGCCCCCCTGACGAGCATCACAAAAATCGACGCTCAAGTCAGAGGTGGCGAAACCCGACAG
GACTATAAAGATACCAGGCGTTTCCCCCTGGAAGCTCCCTCGTGCGCTCTCCTGTTCCGACCCTGCCGCT
TACCGGATACCTGTCCGCCTTTCTCCCTTCGGGAAGCGTGGCGCTTTCTCATAGCTCACGCTGTAGGTAT
CTCAGTTCGGTGTAGGTCGTTCGCTCCAAGCTGGGCTGTGTGCACGAACCCCCCGTTCAGCCCGACCGCT
GCGCCTTATCCGGTAACTATCGTCTTGAGTCCAACCCGGTAAGACACGACTTATCGCCACTGGCAGCAGC
CACTGGTAACAGGATTAGCAGAGCGAGGTATGTAGGCGGTGCTACAGAGTTCTTGAAGTGGTGGCCTAAC
TACGGCTACACTAGAAGGACAGTATTTGGTATCTGCGCTCTGCTGAAGCCAGTTACCTTCGGAAAAAGAG
TTGGTAGCTCTTGATCCGGCAAACAAACCACCGCTGGTAGCGGTGGTTTTTTTGTTTGCAAGCAGCAGAT
TACGCGCAGAAAAAAAGGATCTCAAGAAGATCCTTTGATCTTTTCTACGGGGTCTGACGCTCAGTGGAAC
GAAAACTCACGTTAAGGGATTTTGGTCATGCATGATATATCTCCCAATTTGTGTAGGGCTTATTATGCAC
GCTTAAAAATAATAAAAGCAGACTTGACCTGATAGTTTGGCTGTGAGCAATTATGTGCTTAGTGCATCTA
ATCGCTTGAGTTAACGCCGGCGAAGCGGCGTCGGCTTGAACGAATTTCTAGCTAGACATTATTTGCCGAC
TACCTTGGTGATCTCGCCTTTCACGTAGTGGACAAATTCTTCCAACTGATCTGCGCGCGAGGCCAAGCGA
TCTTCTTCTTGTCCAAGATAAGCCTGTCTAGCTTCAAGTATGACGGGCTGATACTGGGCCGGCAGGCGCT
CCATTGCCCAGTCGGCAGCGACATCCTTCGGCGCGATTTTGCCGGTTACTGCGCTGTACCAAATGCGGGA
CAACGTAAGCACTACATTTCGCTCATCGCCAGCCCAGTCGGGCGGCGAGTTCCATAGCGTTAAGGTTTCA
TTTAGCGCCTCAAATAGATCCTGTTCAGGAACCGGATCAAAGAGTTCCTCCGCCGCTGGACCTACCAAGG
CAACGCTATGTTCTCTTGCTTTTGTCAGCAAGATAGCCAGATCAATGTCGATCGTGGCTGGCTCGAAGAT
ACCTGCAAGAATGTCATTGCGCTGCCATTCTCCAAATTGCAGTTCGCGCTTAGCTGGATAACGCCACGGA
ATGATGTCGTCGTGCACAACAATGGTGACTTCTACAGCGCGGAGAATCTCGCTCTCTCCAGGGGAAGCCG
AAGTTTCCAAAAGGTCGTTGATCAAAGCTCGCCGCGTTGTTTCATCAAGCCTTACGGTCACCGTAACCAG
CAAATCAATATCACTGTGTGGCTTCAGGCCGCCATCCACTGCGGAGCCGTACAAATGTACGGCCAGCAAC
GTCGGTTCGAGATGGCGCTCGATGACGCCAACTACCTCTGATAGTTGAGTCGATACTTCGGCGATCACCG
CTTCCCCCATGATGTTTAACTTTGTTTTAGGGCGACTGCCCTGCTGCGTAACATCGTTGCTGCTCCATAA
CATCAAACATCGACCCACGGCGTAACGCGCTTGCTGCTTGGATGCCCGAGGCATAGACTGTACCCCAAAA
AAACATGTCATAACAAGAAGCCATGAAAACCGCCACTGCGCCGTTACCACCGCTGCGTTCGGTCAAGGTT
CTGGACCAGTTGCGTGACGGCAGTTACGCTACTTGCATTACAGCTTACGAACCGAACGAGGCTTATGTCC
ACTGGGTTCGTGCCCGAATTGATCACAGGCAGCAACGCTCTGTCATCGTTACAATCAACATGCTACCCTC
CGCGAGATCATCCGTGTTTCAAACCCGGCAGCTTAGTTGCCGTTCTTCCGAATAGCATCGGTAACATGAG
CAAAGTCTGCCGCCTTACAACGGCTCTCCCGCTGACGCCGTCCCGGACTGATGGGCTGCCTGTATCGAGT
GGTGATTTTGTGCCGAGCTGCCGGTCGGGGAGCTGTTGGCTGGCTGGTGGCAGGATATATTGTGGTGTAA
ACAAATTGACGCTTAGACAACTTAATAACACATTGCGGAATTCCGATCTAGTAACATAGATGACACCGCG
CGCGATAATTTATCCTAGTTTGCGCGCTATATTTTGTTTTCTATCGCGTATTAAATGTATAATTGCGGGA
CTCTAATCATAAAAACCCATCTCATAAATAACGTCATGCATTACATGTTAATTATTACATGCTTAACGTA
ATTCAACAGAAATTATATGATAATCATCGCAAGACCGGCAACAGGATTCAATCTTAAGAAACTTTATTGC
CAAATGTTTGAACGATCTGCTTGACTCTAGGGGTCATCAGATTTCGGTGACGGGCAGGACCGGACGGGGC
GGCACCGGCAGGCTGAAGTCCAGCTGCCAGAAACCCACGTCATGCCAGTTCCCGTGCTTGAAGCCGGCCG
CCCGCAGCATGCCGCGGGGGGCATATCCGAGCGCCTCGTGCATGCGCACGCTCGGGTCGTTGGGCAGCCC
GATGACAGCGACCACGCTCTTGAAGCCCTGTGCCTCCAGGGACTTCAGCAGGTGGGTGTAGAGCGTGGAG
CCCAGTCCCGTCCGCTGGTGGCGGGGGGAGACGTACACGGTCGACTCGGCCGTCCAGTCGTAGGCGTTGC
GTGCCTTCCAGGGGCCCGCGTAGGCGATGCCGGCGACCTCGCCGTCCACCTCGGCGACGAGCCAGGGATA
GCGCTCCCGCAGACGGACGAGGTCGTCCGTCCACTCCTGCGGTTCCTGCGGCTCGGTACGGAAGTTGACC
GTGCTTGTCTCGATGTAGTGGTTGACGATGGTGCAGACCGCCGGCATGTCCGCCTCGGTGGCACGGCGGA
TGTCGGCCGGGCGTCGTTCTGGGCTCATGGTAGATCCCCCTCGATCGAGTTGAGAGTGAATATGAGACTC
TAATTGGATACCGAGGGGAATTTATGGAACGTCAGTGGAGCATTTTTGACAAGAAATATTTGCTAGCTGA
TAGTGACCTTAGGCGACTTTTGAACGCGCAATAATGGTTTCTGACGTATGTGCTTAGCTCATTAAACTCC
AGAAACCCGCGGCTGAGTGGCTCCTTCAACGTTGCGGTTCTGTCAGTTCCAAACGTAAAACGGCTTGTCC
CGCGTCATCGGCGGGGGTCATAACGTGACTCCCTTAATTCTCCGCTCATGATTAGTAGCGGTCCTGCTGA
GCCTCGACATGTTGTCGCAAAATTCGCCCTGGACCCGCCCAACGATTTGTCGTCACTGTCAAGGTTTGAC
CTGCACTTCATTTGGGGCCCACATACACCAAAAAAATGCTGCATAATTCTCGGGGCAGCAAGTCGGTTAC
CCGGCCGCCGTGCTGGACCGGGTTGAATGGTGCCCGTAACTTTCGGTAGAGCGGACGGCCAATACTCAAC
TTCAAGGAATCTCACCCATGCGCGCCGGCGGGGAACCGGAGTTCCCTTCAGTGAGCGTTATTAGTTCGCC
GCTCGGTGTGTCGTAGATACTAGCCCCTGGGGCACTTTTGAAATTTGAATAAGATTTATGTAATCAGTCT
TTTAGGTTTGACCGGTTCTGCCGCTTTTTTTAAAATTGGATTTGTAATAATAAAACGCAATTGTTTGTTA
TTGTGGCGCTCTATCATAGATGTCGCTATAAACCTATTCAGCACAATATATTGTTTTCATTTTAATATTG
TACATATAAGTAGTAGGGTACAATCAGTAAATTGAACGGAGAATATTATTCATAAAAATACGATAGTAAC
GGGTGATATATTCATTAGAATGAACCGAAACCGGCGGTAAGGATCTGAGCTACACATGCTCAGGTTTTTT
ACAACGTGCACAACAGAATTGAAAGCAAATATCATGCGATCATAGGCTTCTCGCATATCTCATTAAAGCA
GGACAAGCTCACACCTTCCTCTTCTTCTTGGGGTCAGCCCTGCTGTCTCCACCGAGCTGAGAGAGGTCGA
TTCTTGTTTCATAGAGCCCCGTAATTGACTGATGAATCAGTGTGGCGTCCAGGACCTCCTTTGTAGAGGT
GTACCGCTTTCTGTCTATGGTGGTGTCGAAGTACTTGAAGGCTGCAGGCGCGCCCAAGTTGGTCAGAGTA
AACAAGTGGATAATGTTTTCTGCCTGCTCCCTGATGGGCTTATCCCTGTGCTTATTGTAAGCAGAAAGCA
CCTTATCGAGGTTAGCGTCGGCGAGGATCACTCTTTTGGAGAATTCGCTTATTTGCTCGATGATCTCATC
AAGGTAGTGTTTGTGTTGTTCCACGAACAGCTGCTTCTGCTCATTATCTTCGGGAGATCCTTTGAGCTTT
TCATAGTGGCTGGCCAGATACAAGAAATTAACGTATTTAGAGGGCAGTGCCAGCTCGTTACCTTTCTGCA
GCTCGCCCGCACTAGCGAGCATTCGTTTCCGGCCGTTTTCAAGCTCAAAGAGAGAGTACTTGGGAAGCTT
AATGATGAGGTCTTTTTTGACCTCTTTATATCCTTTCGCCTCGAGAAAGTCGATGGGGTTTTTTTCGAAG
CTTGATCGCTCCATGATTGTGATGCCCAGCAGTTCCTTGACGCTTTTGAGTTTTTTAGACTTCCCTTTCT
CCACTTTGGCCACAACCAGTACACTGTAAGCGACTGTAGGAGAATCGAATCCGCCGTATTTCTTGGGGTC
CCAATCTTTTTTGCGTGCGATCAGCTTGTCGCTGTTCCTTTTCGGGAGGATACTTTCCTTGGAGAAGCCT
CCGGTCTGTACTTCGGTCTTTTTAACGATGTTCACCTGCGGCATGGACAGGACCTTCCGGACTGTCGCGA
AATCCCTACCCTTGTCCCACACGATTTCTCCTGTTTCTCCGTTTGTTTCGATAAGTGGTCGCTTCCGAAT
CTCTCCATTGGCCAGTGTAATCTCGGTCTTGAAAAAATTCATAATATTGCTGTAAAAGAAGTACTTAGCG
GTGGCCTTGCCTATTTCCTGCTCAGACTTTGCGATCATTTTCCTAACATCGTACACTTTATAGTCTCCGT
AAACAAATTCAGATTCAAGCTTGGGATATTTTTTGATAAGTGCAGTGCCTACCACTGCATTCAGGTAGGC
ATCATGCGCATGGTGGTAATTGTTGATCTCTCTCACCTTATAAAACTGAAAGTCCTTTCTGAAATCTGAA
ACCAGCTTAGACTTCAGAGTAATAACTTTCACCTCTCGAATCAGTTTGTCATTTTCATCGTACTTGGTGT
TCATGCGTGAATCGAGAATTTGGGCCACGTGCTTGGTGATCTGGCGTGTCTCAACAAGCTGCCTTTTGAT
GAAGCCGGCTTTATCCAACTCAGACAGGCCACCTCGTTCAGCCTTAGTCAGATTATCGAACTTCCGTTGT
GTGATCAGTTTGGCGTTCAGCAGCTGCCGCCAATAATTTTTCATTTTCTTGACAACTTCTTCTGAGGGGA
CGTTATCACTCTTCCCTCTATTTTTATCGGATCTTGTCAACACTTTATTATCAATAGAATCATCTTTGAG
AAAAGACTGGGGCACGATATGATCCACGTCGTAGTCGGAGAGCCGATTGATGTCCAGTTCCTGATCCACG
TACATGTCCCTGCCGTTCTGCAGGTAGTACAGGTAGAGCTTCTCATTCTGAAGCTGGGTGTTTTCAACTG
GGTGTTCCTTAAGGATTTGGGACCCCAGTTCTTTTATACCCTCTTCAATCCTCTTCATCCTTTCCCTACT
GTTCTTCTGTCCCTTCTGGGTAGTTTGGTTCTCTCGGGCCATCTCGATAACGATATTCTCGGGCTTATGC
CTTCCCATTACTTTGACGAGTTCATCCACGACCTTAACGGTCTGCAGTATTCCCTTTTTGATAGCTGGGC
TACCTGCAAGATTAGCGATGTGCTCGTGGAGACTGTCCCCCTGGCCAGAAACTTGTGCTTTCTGGATGTC
CTCCTTAAAGGTGAGAGAGTCATCATGGATCAACTGCATGAAGTTCCGGTTGGCAAATCCATCGGACTTA
AGAAAATCCAGGATTGTCTTTCCACTCTGCTTGTCTCGGATCCCATTGATCAGTTTTCTTGACAGCCGCC
CCCATCCTGTATATCGGCGCCTCTTGAGCTGTTTCATGACTTTGTCGTCGAAGAGATGAGCGTAAGTTTT
CAAGCGTTCTTCAATCATCTCCCTATCTTCAAACAACGTAAGGGTGAGGACAATGTCCTCAAGAATGTCC
TCGTTCTCCTCATTGTCCAGGAAGTCCTTGTCTTTAATGATTTTCAGGAGATCGTGATACGTTCCCAGGG
ATGCGTTGAAGCGATCCTCCACTCCGCTGATTTCAACAGAGTCGAAACATTCAATCTTTTTGAAATAATC
TTCTTTGAGCTGTTTCACGGTAACTTTCCGGTTCGTCTTGAAGAGGAGGTCCACGATAGCTTTCTTCTGC
TCTCCAGACAGGAATGCTGGCTTTCTCATCCCTTCTGTGACGTATTTGACCTTGGTGAGCTCGTTATAAA
CTGTGAAGTACTCGTACAGCAGAGAGTGTTTAGGAAGCACCTTTTCGTTAGGCAGATTTTTATCAAAGTT
AGTCATCCTTTCGATGAAGGACTGGGCAGAGGCCCCCTTATCCACGACTTCCTCGAAGTTCCAGGGAGTG
ATAGTCTCTTCTGATTTGCGAGTCATCCACGCGAATCTGGAATTTCCCCGGGCGAGGGGGCCTACATAGT
AGGGTATCCGAAATGTGAGGATTTTCTCAATCTTTTCCCTGTTATCTTTCAAAAAGGGGTAGAAATCCTC
TTGCCGCCTGAGGATAGCGTGCAGTTCGCCCAGGTGAATCTGGTGGGGGATGCTTCCATTGTCGAAAGTG
CGCTGTTTGCGCAACAGATCTTCTCTGTTAAGCTTTACCAGCAGCTCCTCGGTGCCGTCCATTTTTTCCA
AGATGGGCTTAATAAATTTGTAAAATTCCTCCTGGCTTGCTCCGCCGTCAATGTATCCGGCGTAGCCATT
TTTAGACTGATCGAAGAAAATTTCCTTGTACTTCTCAGGCAGTTGCTGTCTGACAAGGGCCTTCAGCAAA
GTCAAGTCTTGGTGGTGCTCATCATAGCGCTTGATCATACTAGCGCTCAGCGGAGCTTTGGTGATCTCCG
TGTTCACTCGCAGAATATCACTCAGCAGAATGGCGTCTGACAGGTTCTTTGCCGCCAAAAAAAGGTCTGC
GTACTGGTCGCCGATCTGGGCCAGCAGATTGTCGAGATCATCATCGTAGGTGTCTTTGCTCAGTTGAAGC
TTGGCATCTTCGGCCAGGTCGAAGTTAGATTTAAAGTTGGGGGTCAGCCCGAGTGACAGGGCGATAAGAT
TACCAAACAGGCCGTTCTTCTTCTCCCCAGGGAGCTGTGCGATGAGGTTTTCGAGCCGCCGGGATTTGGA
CAGCCTAGCGCTCAGGATTGCTTTGGCGTCAACTCCGGATGCGTTGATCGGGTTCTCTTCGAAAAGCTGA
TTGTAAGTCTGAACCAGTTGGATAAAGAGTTTGTCGACATCGCTGTTGTCTGGGTTCAGGTCCCCCTCGA
TGAGGAAGTGTCCCCGAAATTTGATCATATGCGCCAGCGCGAGATAGATCAACCGCAAGTCAGCCTTATC
AGTACTGTCTACAAGCTTCTTCCTCAGATGATATATGGTTGGGTACTTTTCATGGTACGCCACCTCGTCC
ACGATATTGCCAAAGATTGGGTGGCGCTCGTGCTTTTTATCCTCCTCCACCAAAAAGGACTCCTCCAGCC
TATGGAAGAAAGAGTCATCCACCTTAGCCATCTCATTACTAAAGATCTCCTGCAGGTAGCAGATCCGATT
CTTTCTGCGGGTATATCTGCGCCGTGCTGTTCTTTTGAGCCGCGTGGCTTCGGCCGTCTCCCCGGAGTCG
AACAGGAGGGCGCCAATGAGGTTCTTCTTTATGCTGTGGCGATCGGTATTGCCCAGAACTTTGAATTTTT
TGCTCGGCACCTTGTACTCGTCCGTAATGACGGCCCAGCCGACGCTGTTTGTGCCGATAGCGAGCCCAAT
GGAGTACTTCTTGTCCATGCCACCAACCTTCCGCTTCTTCTTAGGAGCCATTGCTGCACATACATAACAT
ATCAAGATCAGAACACACATATACACACACAAATACAATCAAGTCAACAACTCCAAAAAGTCCAGATCTA
CATATATACATACGTAAATAACAAAATCATGTAAATAATCACAATCATGTAATCCAGATCTATGCACATA
TATATATACACAATTAATAAAAAAAATGATATAACAGATCTATATCTATGTATGTAACAACACAATCAGA
TGAGAGAAGTGATGTTTTCAGATCTGTATACATACAAACACAAACAGATGAACAATTGATACGTAGATCC
ATATGTATACGTACAATTAGCTACACGATTAAATGAAAAAAATCAACGATTTCGGATTGGTACACACAAA
CGCAACAATATGAAGAAATTCATATCTGATTAGATATAAACATAACCACGTGTAGATACACAGTCAAATC
AACAAATTTATAGCTTCTAAACGGATGAGATGAACAAGATAAAGATATTCACATAAGGCATACATAAGAT
AAGCAGATTAACAAACTAGCAATAATACATACCTAATTAAAACAAGGAATAACAGAGAGAGAGAGAGAGA
GAGAGATTTACCTTGAAAATGAAGAGGAGAAGAGAGGATTTCTTAAAATTGGGGGTAGAGAAAGAAAGAT
GATGAATTGTGAGAAAGGAGAGATAGAAGGGGGGGTTGTATATATAGGCTGTAGAAGATTATTTTTGTGT
TTGAGGCGGTGAAGGAAGAGGGGATCTGACTATGACACGTTTGCGGTTACGTATTTCGATAGGAGTCTTT
CAACGCTTAACGCCGTTACTCTATATGACCGTTTGGGCCGTAACGGGGCCGTTTGTTAACGCTGATGTTG
ATTCTTTTCTTTCTTTCTTTCTTCCTTTTTTAAAGAAGCAATTGTACAATCGTTGCTAGCTGTCAAACGG
ATAATTCGGATACGGATATGCCTATATTCATATCCGTAATCTCCAAGCTTGAATTCTTGCAGAGACCTGA
GACGTTGATCGGCACGTAAGAGGTTCCAACTTTCACCATAATGAAATAAGATCACTACCGGGCGTATTTT
TTGAGTTATCGAGATTTTCAGGAGCTAAGGAAGCTAAAATGGAGAAAAAAATCACTGGATATACCACCGT
TGATATATCCCAATGGCATCGTAAAGAACATTTTGAGGCATTTCAGTCAGTTGCTCAATGTACCTATAAC
CAGACCGTTCAGCTGGATATTACGGCCTTTTTAAAGACCGTAAAGAAAAATAAGCACAAGTTTTATCCGG
CCTTTATTCACATTCTTGCCCGCCTGATGAATGCTCATCCGGAATTCCGTATGGCAATGAAAGACGGTGA
GCTGGTGATATGGGATAGTGTTCACCCTTGTTACACCGTTTTCCATGAGCAAACTGAAACGTTTTCATCG
CTCTGGAGTGAATACCACGACGATTTCCGGCAGTTTCTACACATATATTCGCAAGATGTGGCGTGTTACG
GTGAAAACCTGGCCTATTTCCCTAAAGGGTTTATTGAGAATATGTTTTTCGTCTCAGCCAATCCCTGGGT
GAGTTTCACCAGTTTTGATTTAAACGTGGCCAATATGGACAACTTCTTCGCCCCCGTTTTCACCATGGGC
AAATATTATACGCAAGGCGACAAGGTGCTGATGCCGCTGGCGATTCAGGTTCATCATGCCGTCTGTGATG
GCTTCCATGTCGGCAGAATGCTTAATGAATTACAACAGTACTGCGATGAGTGGCAGGGCGGGGCGTAATC
GCGTGGATCCGGCTTACTAAAAGCCAGATAACAGTATGCGTATTTGCGCGCTGATTTTTGCGGTATAAGA
ATATATACTGATATGTATACCCGAAGTATGTCAAAAAGAGGTATGCTATGAAGCAGCGTATTACAGTGAC
AGTTGACAGCGACAGCTATCAGTTGCTCAAGGCATATATGATGTCAATATCTCCGGTCTGGTAAGCACAA
CCATGCAGAATGAAGCCCGTCGTCTGCGTGCCGAACGCTGGAAAGCGGAAAATCAGGAAGGGATGGCTGA
GGTCGCCCGGTTTATTGAAATGAACGGCTCTTTTGCTGACGAGAACAGGGGCTGGTGAAATGCAGTTTAA
GGTTTACACCTATAAAAGAGAGAGCCGTTATCGTCTGTTTGTGGATGTACAGAGTGATATTATTGACACG
CCCGGGCGACGGATGGTGATCCCCCTGGCCAGTGCACGTCTGCTGTCAGATAAAGTCTCCCGTGAACTTT
ACCCGGTGGTGCATATCGGGGATGAAAGCTGGCGCATGATGACCACCGATATGGCCAGTGTGCCGGTTTC
CGTTATCGGGGAAGAAGTGGCTGATCTCAGCCACCGCGAAAATGACATCAAAAACGCCATTAACCTGATG
TTCTGGGGAATATAAATGTCAGGCTCCCTTATACACAGCCAGTCGGTCTCAGCTT
