>Addgene plasmid #80581 | pDGE79 | addgene partial sequence | sequence record 156165 | CAT-R 5'-GCAACTGACTGAAATGCCTC-3'
CGGTGGTATATCCAGTGATTTTTTTCTCCATTTTAGCTTCCTTAGCTCCTGAAAATCTCGATAACTCAAA
AAATACGCCCGGTAGTGATCTTATTTCATTATGGTGAAAGTTGGAACCTCTTACGTGCCGATCAACGTCT
CAGGTCTCTGCAAGAATTCAAGCTTGGAGATTACGGATATGAATATAGGCATATCCGTATCCGAATTATC
CGTTTGACAGCTAGCAACGATTGTACAATTGCTTCTTTAAAAAAGGAAGAAAGAAAGAAAGAAAAGAATC
AACATCAGCGTTAACAAACGGCCCCGTTACGGCCCAAACGGTCATATAGAGTAACGGCGTTAAGCGTTGA
AAGACTCCTATCGAAATACGTAACCGCAAACGTGTCATAGTCAGATCCCCTCTTCCTTCACCGCCTCAAA
CACAAAAATAATCTTCTACAGCCTATATATACAACCCCCCCTTCTATCTCTCCTTTCTCACAATTCATCA
TCTTTCTTTCTCTACCCCCAATTTTAAGAAATCCTCTCTTCTCCTCTTCATTTTCAAGGTAAATCTCTCT
CTCTCTCTCTCTCTCTGTTATTCCTTGTTTTAATTAGGTATGTATTATTGCTAGTTTGTTAATCTGCTTA
TCTTATGTATGCCTTATGTGAATATCTTTATCTTGTTCATCTCATCCGTTTAGAAGCTATAAATTTGTTG
ATTTGACTGTGTATCTACACGTGGTTATGTTTATATCTAATCAGATATGAATTTCTTCATATTGTTGCGT
TTGTGTGTACCAATCCGAAATCGTTGATTTTT
