>Addgene plasmid #80581 | pDGE79 | addgene partial sequence | sequence record 156166 | hDNMT3A-F 5'-ctgcagccttcaagtacttcgacacc-3'
AGAAAGCGGTACACCTCTACAAAGGAGGTCCTGGACGCCACACTGATTCATCAGTCAATTACGGGGCTCT
ATGAAACAAGAATCGACCTCTCTCAGCTCGGTGGAGACAGCAGGGCTGACCCCAAGAAGAAGAGGAAGGT
GTGAGCTTGTCCTGCTTTAATGAGATATGCGAGAAGCCTATGATCGCATGATATTTGCTTTCAATTCTGT
TGTGCACGTTGTAAAAAACCTGAGCATGTGTAGCTCAGATCCTTACCGCCGGTTTCGGTTCATTCTAATG
AATATATCACCCGTTACTATCGTATTTTTATGAATAATATTCTCCGTTCAATTTACTGATTGTACCCTAC
TACTTATATGTACAATATTAAAATGAAAACAATATATTGTGCTGAATAGGTTTATAGCGACATCTATGAT
AGAGCGCCACAATAACAAACAATTGCGTTTTATTATTACAAATCCAATTTTAAAAAAAGCGGCAGAACCG
GTCAAACCTAAAAGACTGATTACATAAATCTTATTCAAATTTCAAAAGTGCCCCAGGGGCTAGTATCTAC
GACACACCGAGCGGCGAACTAATAACGCTCACTGAAGGGAACTCCGGTTCCCCGCCGGCGCGCATGGGTG
AGATTCCTTGAAGTTGAGTATTGGCCGTCCGCTCTACCGAAAGTTACGGGCACCATTCAACCCGGTCCAG
CACGGCGGCCGGGTAACCGACTTGCTGCCCCGAGAATTATGCAGCATTTTTTTGGTGTATGTGGGCCCCA
AATGAAGTGCAGGTCAAACCTTGACAGTGACGACAAATCGTTGGGCGGGTCCAGGGCGAATTTTGCGACA
ACATGTCGAGGCTCAGCAGGACCGCTACTAATCATGAGCGGAGAATTAAGGGAGTCACGTTATGACCCCC
GCCGATGA
